Addgene plasmid #187776: MAC_C_ERBB2
Purpose: MAC-tagged gene expression of human ERBB2
Depositing lab: Markku Varjosalo. Publication: Physical and functional interactome atlas of human receptor tyrosine kinases. Salokas K, Liu X, Ohman T, Chowdhury I, Gawriyski L, Keskitalo S, Varjosalo M. EMBO Rep. 2022 Apr 5:e54041. doi: 10.15252/embr.202154041. PubMed 35384245.
Backbone
  Vector backbone: MAC-tag-C
  Vector type: Mammalian Expression
Growth in bacteria
  Bacterial resistance: Ampicillin, 100 μg/mL
  Growth temperature: 37°C
  Growth strain: DH5alpha
  Copy number: High Copy
Gene/Insert
  Gene/Insert name: ERBB2
  Species: H. sapiens (human)
  Entrez Gene: ERBB2 (a.k.a. CD340, HER-2, HER-2/neu, HER2, MLN 19, MLN-19, NEU, NGL, TKR1, VSCN2, c-ERB-2, c-ERB2, p185(erbB2))
  Cloning method: Gateway Cloning
Terms and licenses: Academic/Nonprofit Terms; Industry Terms: Not Available to Industry
How to cite: MAC_C_ERBB2 was a gift from Markku Varjosalo (Addgene plasmid # 187776 ; http://n2t.net/addgene:187776 ; RRID:Addgene_187776)
