[The description below was written by a language model from this plasmid's Addgene catalogue record and pLannotate feature annotations shown in this document.]
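Description:
MAC_C_ERBB2 is a mammalian expression plasmid built on the MAC-tag-C backbone, carrying the human receptor tyrosine kinase ERBB2 (HER2/neu) as a C-terminally tagged fusion. It is maintained in E. coli as a high-copy plasmid through a ColE1/pUC-type origin and selected with ampicillin via the β-lactamase gene. A partial f1 origin and remnants of lac regulatory sequences are also annotated in the backbone.

The ERBB2 open reading frame was introduced by Gateway cloning and sits between attB1 and attB2 sites, downstream of the CMV enhancer and immediate early promoter. Short fragments matching tet operator-containing promoters lie directly after the CMV promoter, which suggests a tetracycline-regulated CMV/TetO arrangement in which expression would be repressed in Tet repressor-expressing cells until inducer is added, although the record does not state this explicitly. Downstream of attB2 lies a coding sequence derived from E. coli BirA, the biotin ligase, followed by the bGH polyadenylation signal. This places the ligase as part of the C-terminal MAC tag on ERBB2. The other components of the tag are not annotated in the feature table.

An FRT site immediately precedes a hygromycin resistance gene that has no full promoter annotated upstream and ends in an SV40 poly(A) signal. This layout is typical of vectors designed for FLP-mediated integration into a genomic FRT landing site, where insertion activates the marker and permits selection of isogenic stable lines. The stated purpose is MAC-tagged expression of ERBB2, and the associated work is an interactome study of human receptor tyrosine kinases, consistent with use in biotin ligase proximity labelling and interaction mapping.
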