Features (pLannotate 1.2.2; 24 found; start..end, strand, type, name):
    200..788     -  rep_origin     ori: high-copy-number ColE1/pMB1/pBR322/pUC origin of replication
    959..1819    -  CDS            AmpR: β-lactamase; bla; confers resistance to ampicillin, carbenicillin, and related antibiotics
   1820..1924    -  promoter       AmpR promoter: bla
   1983..2035    -  misc_feature   bom (fragment): basis of mobility region from pBR322
   2190..2569    +  enhancer       CMV enhancer: human cytomegalovirus immediate early enhancer
   2570..2773    +  promoter       CMV promoter: human cytomegalovirus (CMV) immediate early promoter
   2775..2794    +  promoter       PLtetO-1 promoter (fragment): modified phage lambda PL promoter with tet operator sites (Lutz and Bujard, 1997)
   2796..2815    +  promoter       PLtetO-1 promoter (fragment): modified phage lambda PL promoter with tet operator sites (Lutz and Bujard, 1997)
   2823..2856    +  promoter       TRE3GV promoter (fragment): 3rd-generation Tet-responsive promoter that can be activated by binding of Tet-On® 3G, optimized for retroviral and lentiviral vectors
   2992..3012    +  protein_bind   attB1: mutant version of attB; core recombination site for the Gateway® BP reaction BP Clonase™
   3033..6797    +  CDS            ERBB2: ERBB2_HUMAN - Also known as HER2, MLN19, NEU, NGL. Experimental evidence at protein level: Swiss-Prot protein existence level 1. In the nucleus is involved in transcriptional regulation. Associates with the 5'-TCAAATTC-3' sequence in the PTGS2/COX-2 promoter and activates its transcription. Implicated in transcriptional activation of CDKN1A; the function involves STAT3 and SRC. Involved in the transcription of rRNA genes by RNA Pol I and enhances protein synthesis and cell growth. From Homo sapiens (Human).
   6814..6834    -  protein_bind   attB2: mutant version of attB; core recombination site for the Gateway® BP reaction BP Clonase™
   7023..7982    +  CDS            birA: BIRA_ECOLI - Also known as bioR, dhbB. Experimental evidence at protein level: Swiss-Prot protein existence level 1. Acts both as a biotin--[acetyl-CoA-carboxylase] ligase and a biotin-operon repressor. In the presence of ATP, BirA activates biotin to form the BirA-biotinyl-5'-adenylate (BirA-bio-5'-AMP or holoBirA) complex. HoloBirA can either transfer the biotinyl moiety to the biotin carboxyl carrier protein (BCCP) subunit of acetyl-CoA carboxylase, or bind to the biotin operator site and inhibit transcription of the operon. From Escherichia coli (strain K12).
   8032..8256    +  polyA_signal   bGH poly(A) signal: bovine growth hormone polyadenylation signal
   8260..8281    +  promoter       SV40 promoter (fragment): SV40 enhancer and early promoter
   8302..8535    +  rep_origin     f1 ori (fragment) (sequence partly withheld): f1 bacteriophage origin of replication; arrow indicates direction of (+) strand synthesis
   8540..8587    +  protein_bind   FRT: FLP-mediated recombination occurs in the 8-bp core sequence TCTAGAAA (Turan and Bode, 2011). FLP recombinase from the Saccharomyces cerevisiae 2μ plasmid
   8595..9617    +  CDS            HygR: aminoglycoside phosphotransferase from E. coli; aph(4)-Ia; confers resistance to hygromycin
   9627..9752    +  CDS            ble (fragment): BLE_KLEPN - Experimental evidence at protein level: Swiss-Prot protein existence level 1. Binding protein with a strong affinity to the bleomycin family of antibiotics. Binds to CL990; an antimitotic-antibiotic compound. From Klebsiella pneumoniae.
   9747..9868    +  polyA_signal   SV40 poly(A) signal: SV40 polyadenylation signal
   9941..9957    -  protein_bind   lac operator: The lac repressor binds to the lac operator to inhibit transcription in E. coli. This inhibition can be relieved by adding lactose or isopropyl-β-D-thiogalactopyranoside (IPTG). lac repressor encoded by lacI
   9965..9995    -  promoter       lac promoter: promoter for the E. coli lac operon
  10010..10031   -  protein_bind   CAP binding site: CAP binding activates transcription in the presence of cAMP. E. coli catabolite activator protein
  10044..17      -  CDS            lacI (fragment) (across the origin): lac repressor; lacI; The lac repressor binds to the lac operator to inhibit transcription in E. coli. This inhibition can be relieved by adding lactose or isopropyl-β-D-thiogalactopyranoside (IPTG).
>Addgene plasmid #187776 | MAC_C_ERBB2 | addgene full sequence | sequence record 372386 | Addgene NGS Result
GTTTGCGTATTGGGCGCTCTTCCGCTTCCTCGCTCACTGACTCGCTGCGCTCGGTCGTTCGGCTGCGGCG
AGCGGTATCAGCTCACTCAAAGGCGGTAATACGGTTATCCACAGAATCAGGGGATAACGCAGGAAAGAAC
ATGTGAGCAAAAGGCCAGCAAAAGGCCAGGAACCGTAAAAAGGCCGCGTTGCTGGCGTTTTTCCATAGGC
TCCGCCCCCCTGACGAGCATCACAAAAATCGACGCTCAAGTCAGAGGTGGCGAAACCCGACAGGACTATA
AAGATACCAGGCGTTTCCCCCTGGAAGCTCCCTCGTGCGCTCTCCTGTTCCGACCCTGCCGCTTACCGGA
TACCTGTCCGCCTTTCTCCCTTCGGGAAGCGTGGCGCTTTCTCATAGCTCACGCTGTAGGTATCTCAGTT
CGGTGTAGGTCGTTCGCTCCAAGCTGGGCTGTGTGCACGAACCCCCCGTTCAGCCCGACCGCTGCGCCTT
ATCCGGTAACTATCGTCTTGAGTCCAACCCGGTAAGACACGACTTATCGCCACTGGCAGCAGCCACTGGT
AACAGGATTAGCAGAGCGAGGTATGTAGGCGGTGCTACAGAGTTCTTGAAGTGGTGGCCTAACTACGGCT
ACACTAGAAGAACAGTATTTGGTATCTGCGCTCTGCTGAAGCCAGTTACCTTCGGAAAAAGAGTTGGTAG
CTCTTGATCCGGCAAACAAACCACCGCTGGTAGCGGTGGTTTTTTTGTTTGCAAGCAGCAGATTACGCGC
AGAAAAAAAGGATCTCAAGAAGATCCTTTGATCTTTTCTACGGGGTCTGACGCTCAGTGGAACGAAAACT
CACGTTAAGGGATTTTGGTCATGAGATTATCAAAAAGGATCTTCACCTAGATCCTTTTAAATTAAAAATG
AAGTTTTAAATCAATCTAAAGTATATATGAGTAAACTTGGTCTGACAGTTACCAATGCTTAATCAGTGAG
GCACCTATCTCAGCGATCTGTCTATTTCGTTCATCCATAGTTGCCTGACTCCCCGTCGTGTAGATAACTA
CGATACGGGAGGGCTTACCATCTGGCCCCAGTGCTGCAATGATACCGCGAGACCCACGCTCACCGGCTCC
AGATTTATCAGCAATAAACCAGCCAGCCGGAAGGGCCGAGCGCAGAAGTGGTCCTGCAACTTTATCCGCC
TCCATCCAGTCTATTAATTGTTGCCGGGAAGCTAGAGTAAGTAGTTCGCCAGTTAATAGTTTGCGCAACG
TTGTTGCCATTGCTACAGGCATCGTGGTGTCACGCTCGTCGTTTGGTATGGCTTCATTCAGCTCCGGTTC
CCAACGATCAAGGCGAGTTACATGATCCCCCATGTTGTGCAAAAAAGCGGTTAGCTCCTTCGGTCCTCCG
ATCGTTGTCAGAAGTAAGTTGGCCGCAGTGTTATCACTCATGGTTATGGCAGCACTGCATAATTCTCTTA
CTGTCATGCCATCCGTAAGATGCTTTTCTGTGACTGGTGAGTACTCAACCAAGTCATTCTGAGAATAGTG
TATGCGGCGACCGAGTTGCTCTTGCCCGGCGTCAATACGGGATAATACCGCGCCACATAGCAGAACTTTA
AAAGTGCTCATCATTGGAAAACGTTCTTCGGGGCGAAAACTCTCAAGGATCTTACCGCTGTTGAGATCCA
GTTCGATGTAACCCACTCGTGCACCCAACTGATCTTCAGCATCTTTTACTTTCACCAGCGTTTCTGGGTG
AGCAAAAACAGGAAGGCAAAATGCCGCAAAAAAGGGAATAAGGGCGACACGGAAATGTTGAATACTCATA
CTCTTCCTTTTTCAATATTATTGAAGCATTTATCAGGGTTATTGTCTCATGAGCGGATACATATTTGAAT
GTATTTAGAAAAATAAACAAATAGGGGTTCCGCGCACATTTCCCCGAAAAGTGCCACCTGACGTCGACGG
ATCGGGAGATCTCCCGATCCCCTATGGTGCACTCTCAGTACAATCTGCTCTGATGCCGCATAGTTAAGCC
AGTATCTGCTCCCTGCTTGTGTGTTGGAGGTCGCTGAGTAGTGCGCGAGCAAAATTTAAGCTACAACAAG
GCAAGGCTTGACCGACAATTGCATGAAGAATCTGCTTAGGGTTAGGCGTTTTGCGCTGCTTCGCGATGTA
CGGGCCAGATATACGCGTTGACATTGATTATTGACTAGTTATTAATAGTAATCAATTACGGGGTCATTAG
TTCATAGCCCATATATGGAGTTCCGCGTTACATAACTTACGGTAAATGGCCCGCCTGGCTGACCGCCCAA
CGACCCCCGCCCATTGACGTCAATAATGACGTATGTTCCCATAGTAACGCCAATAGGGACTTTCCATTGA
CGTCAATGGGTGGAGTATTTACGGTAAACTGCCCACTTGGCAGTACATCAAGTGTATCATATGCCAAGTA
CGCCCCCTATTGACGTCAATGACGGTAAATGGCCCGCCTGGCATTATGCCCAGTACATGACCTTATGGGA
CTTTCCTACTTGGCAGTACATCTACGTATTAGTCATCGCTATTACCATGGTGATGCGGTTTTGGCAGTAC
ATCAATGGGCGTGGATAGCGGTTTGACTCACGGGGATTTCCAAGTCTCCACCCCATTGACGTCAATGGGA
GTTTGTTTTGGCACCAAAATCAACGGGACTTTCCAAAATGTCGTAACAACTCCGCCCCATTGACGCAAAT
GGGCGGTAGGCGTGTACGGTGGGAGGTCTATATAAGCAGAGCTCTCCCTATCAGTGATAGAGATCTCCCT
ATCAGTGATAGAGATCGTCGACGAGCTCGTTTAGTGAACCGTCAGATCGCCTGGAGACGCCATCCACGCT
GTTTTGACCTCCATAGAAGACACCGGGACCGATCCAGCCTCCGGACTCTAGCGTTTAAACTTAAGCTTGG
TACCGAGCTCGGATCCACTAGTCCAGTGTGGTGGAATTCTGCAGATATCAACAAGTTTGTACAAAAAAGC
AGAAGGGCCGTCAAGGCCCACCATGGAGCTGGCGGCCTTGTGCCGCTGGGGGCTCCTCCTCGCCCTCTTG
CCCCCCGGAGCCGCGAGCACCCAAGTGTGCACCGGCACAGACATGAAGCTGCGGCTCCCTGCCAGTCCCG
AGACCCACCTGGACATGCTCCGCCACCTCTACCAGGGCTGCCAGGTGGTGCAGGGAAACCTGGAACTCAC
CTACCTGCCCACCAATGCCAGCCTGTCCTTCCTGCAGGATATCCAGGAGGTGCAGGGCTACGTGCTCATC
GCTCACAACCAAGTGAGGCAGGTCCCACTGCAGAGGCTGCGGATTGTGCGAGGCACCCAGCTCTTTGAGG
ACAACTATGCCCTGGCCGTGCTAGACAATGGAGACCCGCTGAACAATACCACCCCTGTCACAGGGGCCTC
CCCAGGAGGCCTGCGGGAGCTGCAGCTTCGAAGCCTCACAGAGATCTTGAAAGGAGGGGTCTTGATCCAG
CGGAACCCCCAGCTCTGCTACCAGGACACGATTTTGTGGAAGGACATCTTCCACAAGAACAACCAGCTGG
CTCTCACACTGATAGACACCAACCGCTCTCGGGCCTGCCACCCCTGTTCTCCGATGTGTAAGGGCTCCCG
CTGCTGGGGAGAGAGTTCTGAGGATTGTCAGAGCCTGACGCGCACTGTCTGTGCCGGTGGCTGTGCCCGC
TGCAAGGGGCCACTGCCCACTGACTGCTGCCATGAGCAGTGTGCTGCCGGCTGCACGGGCCCCAAGCACT
CTGACTGCCTGGCCTGCCTCCACTTCAACCACAGTGGCATCTGTGAGCTGCACTGCCCAGCCCTGGTCAC
CTACAACACAGACACGTTTGAGTCCATGCCCAATCCCGAGGGCCGGTATACATTCGGCGCCAGCTGTGTG
ACTGCCTGTCCCTACAACTACCTTTCTACGGACGTGGGATCCTGCACCCTCGTCTGCCCCCTGCACAACC
AAGAGGTGACAGCAGAGGATGGAACACAGCGGTGTGAGAAGTGCAGCAAGCCCTGTGCCCGAGTGTGCTA
TGGTCTGGGCATGGAGCACTTGCGAGAGGTGAGGGCAGTTACCAGTGCCAATATCCAGGAGTTTGCTGGC
TGCAAGAAGATCTTTGGGAGCCTGGCATTTCTGCCGGAGAGCTTTGATGGGGACCCAGCCTCCAACACTG
CCCCGCTCCAGCCAGAGCAGCTCCAAGTGTTTGAGACTCTGGAAGAGATCACAGGTTACCTATACATCTC
AGCATGGCCGGACAGCCTGCCTGACCTCAGCGTCTTCCAGAACCTGCAAGTAATCCGGGGACGAATTCTG
CACAATGGCGCCTACTCGCTGACCCTGCAAGGGCTGGGCATCAGCTGGCTGGGGCTGCGCTCACTGAGGG
AACTGGGCAGTGGACTGGCCCTCATCCACCATAACACCCACCTCTGCTTCGTGCACACGGTGCCCTGGGA
CCAGCTCTTTCGGAACCCGCACCAAGCTCTGCTCCACACTGCCAACCGGCCAGAGGACGAGTGTGTGGGC
GAGGGCCTGGCCTGCCACCAGCTGTGCGCCCGAGGGCACTGCTGGGGTCCAGGGCCCACCCAGTGTGTCA
ACTGCAGCCAGTTCCTTCGGGGCCAGGAGTGCGTGGAGGAATGCCGAGTACTGCAGGGGCTCCCCAGGGA
GTATGTGAATGCCAGGCACTGTTTGCCGTGCCACCCTGAGTGTCAGCCCCAGAATGGCTCAGTGACCTGT
TTTGGACCGGAGGCTGACCAGTGTGTGGCCTGTGCCCACTATAAGGACCCTCCCTTCTGCGTGGCCCGCT
GCCCCAGCGGTGTGAAACCTGACCTCTCCTACATGCCCATCTGGAAGTTTCCAGATGAGGAGGGCGCATG
CCAGCCTTGCCCCATCAACTGCACCCACTCCTGTGTGGACCTGGATGACAAGGGCTGCCCCGCCGAGCAG
AGAGCCAGCCCTCTGACGTCCATCATCTCTGCGGTGGTTGGCATTCTGCTGGTCGTGGTCTTGGGGGTGG
TCTTTGGGATCCTCATCAAGCGACGGCAGCAGAAGATCCGGAAGTACACGATGCGGAGACTGCTGCAGGA
AACGGAGCTGGTGGAGCCGCTGACACCTAGCGGAGCGATGCCCAACCAGGCGCAGATGCGGATCCTGAAA
GAGACGGAGCTGAGGAAGGTGAAGGTGCTTGGATCTGGCGCTTTTGGCACAGTCTACAAGGGCATCTGGA
TCCCTGATGGGGAGAATGTGAAAATTCCAGTGGCCATCAAAGTGTTGAGGGAAAACACATCCCCCAAAGC
CAACAAAGAAATCTTAGACGAAGCATACGTGATGGCTGGTGTGGGCTCCCCATATGTCTCCCGCCTTCTG
GGCATCTGCCTGACATCCACGGTGCAGCTGGTGACACAGCTTATGCCCTATGGCTGCCTCTTAGACCATG
TCCGGGAAAACCGCGGACGCCTGGGCTCCCAGGACCTGCTGAACTGGTGTATGCAGATTGCCAAGGGGAT
GAGCTACCTGGAGGATGTGCGGCTCGTACACAGGGACTTGGCCGCTCGGAACGTGCTGGTCAAGAGTCCC
AACCATGTCAAAATTACAGACTTCGGGCTGGCTCGGCTGCTGGACATTGACGAGACAGAGTACCATGCAG
ATGGGGGCAAGGTGCCCATCAAGTGGATGGCGCTGGAGTCCATTCTCCGCCGGCGGTTCACCCACCAGAG
TGATGTGTGGAGTTATGGTGTGACTGTGTGGGAGCTGATGACTTTTGGGGCCAAACCTTACGATGGGATC
CCAGCCCGGGAGATCCCTGACCTGCTGGAAAAGGGGGAGCGGCTGCCCCAGCCCCCCATCTGCACCATTG
ATGTCTACATGATCATGGTCAAATGTTGGATGATTGACTCTGAATGTCGGCCAAGATTCCGGGAGTTGGT
GTCTGAATTCTCCCGCATGGCCAGGGACCCCCAGCGCTTTGTGGTCATCCAGAATGAGGACTTGGGCCCA
GCCAGTCCCTTGGACAGCACCTTCTACCGCTCACTGCTGGAGGACGATGACATGGGGGACCTGGTGGATG
CTGAGGAGTATCTGGTACCCCAGCAGGGCTTCTTCTGTCCAGACCCTGCCCCGGGCGCTGGGGGCATGGT
CCACCACAGGCACCGCAGCTCATCTACCAGGAGTGGCGGTGGGGACCTGACACTAGGGCTGGAGCCCTCT
GAAGAGGAGGCCCCCAGGTCTCCACTGGCACCCTCCGAAGGGGCTGGCTCCGATGTATTTGATGGTGACC
TGGGAATGGGGGCAGCCAAGGGGCTGCAAAGCCTCCCCACACATGACCCCAGCCCTCTACAGCGGTACAG
TGAGGACCCCACAGTACCCCTGCCCTCTGAGACTGATGGCTACGTTGCCCCCCTGACCTGCAGCCCCCAG
CCTGAATATGTGAACCAGCCAGATGTTCGGCCCCAGCCCCCTTCGCCCCGAGAGGGCCCTCTGCCTGCTG
CCCGACCTGCTGGTGCCACTCTGGAAAGGCCCAAGACTCTCTCCCCAGGGAAGAATGGGGTCGTCAAAGA
CGTTTTTGCCTTTGGGGGTGCCGTGGAGAACCCCGAGTACTTGACACCCCAGGGAGGAGCTGCCCCTCAG
CCCCACCCTCCTCCTGCCTTCAGCCCAGCCTTCGACAACCTCTATTACTGGGACCAGGACCCACCAGAGC
GGGGGGCTCCACCCAGCACCTTCAAAGGGACACCTACGGCAGAGAACCCAGAGTACCTGGGTCTGGACGT
GCCAGTGTCAGGCCTCATGGGCCCAGCTTTCTTGTACAAAGTGGTTGATATCAAGGCCGCCGACATCACC
AGCCTGTACAAGAAAGTGGGGTGGAGCCATCCCCAGTTCGAGAAGGGCGGAGGATCTGGCGGCGGAAGCG
GCGGAGGAAGCTGGTCCCACCCTCAGTTTGAGAAAGGCACCGAGCTGGGCAGCACCATGGCCAGCTACCC
CTACGACGTGCCCGACTACGCCAAGGACAACACCGTGCCCCTGAAGCTGATCGCCCTGCTGGCCAACGGC
GAGTTCCACTCTGGCGAGCAGCTGGGCGAGACACTGGGCATGAGCAGAGCCGCCATCAACAAGCACATCC
AGACCCTGCGGGACTGGGGCGTGGACGTGTTCACAGTGCCCGGCAAGGGCTACAGCCTGCCCGAGCCCAT
CCAGCTGCTGAACGCCAAGCAGATCCTGGGCCAGCTGGATGGCGGATCTGTGGCCGTGCTGCCCGTGATC
GACAGCACCAACCAGTATCTGCTCGACCGGATCGGCGAGCTGAAGTCCGGCGACGCCTGTATCGCCGAGT
ACCAGCAGGCCGGCAGAGGCGGCAGGGGCAGAAAGTGGTTCAGCCCCTTCGGCGCCAACCTGTACCTGAG
CATGTTCTGGAGACTGGAACAGGGCCCAGCCGCCGCTATTGGCCTGAGCCTGGTCATCGGCATCGTGATG
GCCGAGGTGCTGCGGAAGCTGGGCGCCGACAAAGTGCGCGTGAAGTGGCCCAACGACCTGTATCTGCAGG
ACCGGAAGCTGGCCGGCATCCTGGTGGAACTGACCGGCAAAACAGGCGACGCCGCCCAGATCGTGATCGG
CGCTGGCATCAACATGGCCATGCGGCGGGTGGAAGAGAGCGTGGTCAACCAGGGCTGGATCACCCTGCAG
GAAGCCGGCATCAACCTGGACCGGAACACCCTGGCCGCCATGCTGATCAGAGAGCTGAGAGCCGCCCTGG
AACTGTTCGAGCAGGAAGGCCTGGCCCCCTACCTGAGCAGATGGGAGAAGCTGGACAACTTCATCAACCG
GCCCGTGAAACTGATCATCGGCGACAAAGAGATCTTCGGCATCAGCCGGGGCATCGACAAGCAGGGGGCC
CTGCTCCTGGAACAGGACGGCATCATCAAGCCCTGGATGGGCGGCGAGATCAGCCTGCGGAGCGCCGAGA
AGTGATGACTCGAGTCTAGAGGGCCCGTTTAAACCCGCTGATCAGCCTCGACTGTGCCTTCTAGTTGCCA
GCCATCTGTTGTTTGCCCCTCCCCCGTGCCTTCCTTGACCCTGGAAGGTGCCACTCCCACTGTCCTTTCC
TAATAAAATGAGGAAATTGCATCGCATTGTCTGAGTAGGTGTCATTCTATTCTGGGGGGTGGGGTGGGGC
AGGACAGCAAGGGGGAGGATTGGGAAGACAATAGCAGGCATGCTGGGGATGCGGTGGGCTCTATGGCTTC
TGAGGCGGAAAGAACCAGCTGGGGCTCTAGGGGGTATCCCC
[124 nt withheld, positions 8302-8425]
C
[91 nt withheld, positions 8427-8517]
AGGGTGATGGTTCACGTACCTAGAAGTTCCTATTCCGAAGTTCCTATTCTCTAGAAAGTATAGGAACTTC
CTTGGCCAAAAAGCCTGAACTCACCGCGACGTCTGTCGAGAAGTTTCTGATCGAAAAGTTCGACAGCGTC
TCCGACCTGATGCAGCTCTCGGAGGGCGAAGAATCTCGTGCTTTCAGCTTCGATGTAGGAGGGCGTGGAT
ATGTCCTGCGGGTAAATAGCTGCGCCGATGGTTTCTACAAAGATCGTTATGTTTATCGGCACTTTGCATC
GGCCGCGCTCCCGATTCCGGAAGTGCTTGACATTGGGGAATTCAGCGAGAGCCTGACCTATTGCATCTCC
CGCCGTGCACAGGGTGTCACGTTGCAAGACCTGCCTGAAACCGAACTGCCCGCTGTTCTGCAGCCGGTCG
CGGAGGCCATGGATGCGATCGCTGCGGCCGATCTTAGCCAGACGAGCGGGTTCGGCCCATTCGGACCGCA
AGGAATCGGTCAATACACTACATGGCGTGATTTCATATGCGCGATTGCTGATCCCCATGTGTATCACTGG
CAAACTGTGATGGACGACACCGTCAGTGCGTCCGTCGCGCAGGCTCTCGATGAGCTGATGCTTTGGGCCG
AGGACTGCCCCGAAGTCCGGCACCTCGTGCACGCGGATTTCGGCTCCAACAATGTCCTGACGGACAATGG
CCGCATAACAGCGGTCATTGACTGGAGCGAGGCGATGTTCGGGGATTCCCAATACGAGGTCGCCAACATC
TTCTTCTGGAGGCCGTGGTTGGCTTGTATGGAGCAGCAGACGCGCTACTTCGAGCGGAGGCATCCGGAGC
TTGCAGGATCGCCGCGGCTCCGGGCGTATATGCTCCGCATTGGTCTTGACCAACTCTATCAGAGCTTGGT
TGACGGCAATTTCGATGATGCAGCTTGGGCGCAGGGTCGATGCGACGCAATCGTCCGATCCGGAGCCGGG
ACTGTCGGGCGTACACAAATCGCCCGCAGAAGCGCGGCCGTCTGGACCGATGGCTGTGTAGAAGTACTCG
CCGATAGTGGAAACCGACGCCCCAGCACTCGTCCGAGGGCAAAGGAATAGCACGTACTACGAGATTTCGA
TTCCACCGCCGCCTTCTATGAAAGGTTGGGCTTCGGAATCGTTTTCCGGGACGCCGGCTGGATGATCCTC
CAGCGCGGGGATCTCATGCTGGAGTTCTTCGCCCACCCCAACTTGTTTATTGCAGCTTATAATGGTTACA
AATAAAGCAATAGCATCACAAATTTCACAAATAAAGCATTTTTTTCACTGCATTCTAGTTGTGGTTTGTC
CAAACTCATCAATGTATCTTATCATGTCTGTATACCGTCGACCTCTAGCTAGAGCTTGGCGTAATCATGG
TCATAGCTGTTTCCTGTGTGAAATTGTTATCCGCTCACAATTCCACACAACATACGAGCCGGAAGCATAA
AGTGTAAAGCCTGGGGTGCCTAATGAGTGAGCTAACTCACATTAATTGCGTTGCGCTCACTGCCCGCTTT
CCAGTCGGGAAACCTGTCGTGCCAGCTGCATTAATGAATCGGCCAACGCGCGGGGAGAGGCG
